>Addgene plasmid #221093 | pRS413-TEF1pr-NFAPoptim | addgene full sequence | sequence record 439311 | Addgene NGS Result
AAAAAAAAAAATGAAAATCATTACCGAGGCATAAAAAAATATAGAGTGTACTAGAGGAGGCCAAGAGTAA
TAGAAAAAGAAAATTGCGGGAAAGGACTGTGTTATGACTTCCCTGACTAATGCCGTGTTCAAACGATACC
TGGCAGTGACTCCTAGCGCTCACCAAGCTCTTAAAACGGGAATTTATGGTGCACTCTCAGTACAATCTGC
TCTGATGCCGCATAGTTAAGCCAGCCCCGACACCCGCCAACACCCGCTGACGCGCCCTGACGGGCTTGTC
TGCTCCCGGCATCCGCTTACAGACAAGCTGTGACCGTCTCCGGGAGCTGCATGTGTCAGAGGTTTTCACC
GTCATCACCGAAACGCGCGAGACGAAAGGGCCTCGTGATACGCCTATTTTTATAGGTTAATGTCATGATA
ATAATGGTTTCTTAGGGTCCTTTTCATCACGTGCTATAAAAATAATTATAATTTAAATTTTTTAATATAA
ATATATAAATTAAAAATAGAAAGTAAAAAAAGAAATTAAAGAAAAAATAGTTTTTGTTTTCCGAAGATGT
AAAAGACTCTAGGGGGATCGCCAACAAATACTACCTTTTATCTTGCTCTTCCTGCTCTCAGGTATTAATG
CCGAATTGTTTCATCTTGTCTGTGTAGAAGACCACACACGAAAATCCTGTGATTTTACATTTTACTTATC
GTTAATCGAATGTATATCTATTTAATCTGCTTTTCTTGTCTAATAAATATATATGTAAAGTACGCTTTTT
GTTGAAATTTTTTAAACCTTTGTTTATTTTTTTTTCTTCATTCCGTAACTCTTCTACCTTCTTTATTTAC
TTTCTAAAATCCAAATACAAAACATAAAAATAAATAAACACAGAGTAAATTCCCAAATTATTCCATCATT
AAAAGATACGAGGCGCGTGTAAGTTACAGGCAAGCGATCCGTCAGGTGGCACTTTTCGGGGAAATGTGCG
CGGAACCCCTATTTGTTTATTTTTCTAAATACATTCAAATATGTATCCGCTCATGAGACAATAACCCTGA
TAAATGCTTCAATAATATTGAAAAAGGAAGAGTATGAGTATTCAACATTTCCGTGTCGCCCTTATTCCCT
TTTTTGCGGCATTTTGCCTTCCTGTTTTTGCTCACCCAGAAACGCTGGTGAAAGTAAAAGATGCTGAAGA
TCAGTTGGGTGCACGAGTGGGTTACATCGAACTGGATCTCAACAGCGGTAAGATCCTTGAGAGTTTTCGC
CCCGAAGAACGTTTTCCAATGATGAGCACTTTTAAAGTTCTGCTATGTGGCGCGGTATTATCCCGTATTG
ACGCCGGGCAAGAGCAACTCGGTCGCCGCATACACTATTCTCAGAATGACTTGGTTGAGTACTCACCAGT
CACAGAAAAGCATCTTACGGATGGCATGACAGTAAGAGAATTATGCAGTGCTGCCATAACCATGAGTGAT
AACACTGCGGCCAACTTACTTCTGACAACGATCGGAGGACCGAAGGAGCTAACCGCTTTTTTGCACAACA
TGGGGGATCATGTAACTCGCCTTGATCGTTGGGAACCGGAGCTGAATGAAGCCATACCAAACGACGAGCG
TGACACCACGATGCCTGTAGCAATGGCAACAACGTTGCGCAAACTATTAACTGGCGAACTACTTACTCTA
GCTTCCCGGCAACAATTAATAGACTGGATGGAGGCGGATAAAGTTGCAGGACCACTTCTGCGCTCGGCCC
TTCCGGCTGGCTGGTTTATTGCTGATAAATCTGGAGCCGGTGAGCGTGGGTCTCGCGGTATCATTGCAGC
ACTGGGGCCAGATGGTAAGCCCTCCCGTATCGTAGTTATCTACACGACGGGGAGTCAGGCAACTATGGAT
GAACGAAATAGACAGATCGCTGAGATAGGTGCCTCACTGATTAAGCATTGGTAACTGTCAGACCAAGTTT
ACTCATATATACTTTAGATTGATTTAAAACTTCATTTTTAATTTAAAAGGATCTAGGTGAAGATCCTTTT
TGATAATCTCATGACCAAAATCCCTTAACGTGAGTTTTCGTTCCACTGAGCGTCAGACCCCGTAGAAAAG
ATCAAAGGATCTTCTTGAGATCCTTTTTTTCTGCGCGTAATCTGCTGCTTGCAAACAAAAAAACCACCGC
TACCAGCGGTGGTTTGTTTGCCGGATCAAGAGCTACCAACTCTTTTTCCGAAGGTAACTGGCTTCAGCAG
AGCGCAGATACCAAATACTGTTCTTCTAGTGTAGCCGTAGTTAGGCCACCACTTCAAGAACTCTGTAGCA
CCGCCTACATACCTCGCTCTGCTAATCCTGTTACCAGTGGCTGCTGCCAGTGGCGATAAGTCGTGTCTTA
CCGGGTTGGACTCAAGACGATAGTTACCGGATAAGGCGCAGCGGTCGGGCTGAACGGGGGGTTCGTGCAC
ACAGCCCAGCTTGGAGCGAACGACCTACACCGAACTGAGATACCTACAGCGTGAGCTATGAGAAAGCGCC
ACGCTTCCCGAAGGGAGAAAGGCGGACAGGTATCCGGTAAGCGGCAGGGTCGGAACAGGAGAGCGCACGA
GGGAGCTTCCAGGGGGAAACGCCTGGTATCTTTATAGTCCTGTCGGGTTTCGCCACCTCTGACTTGAGCG
TCGATTTTTGTGATGCTCGTCAGGGGGGCGGAGCCTATGGAAAAACGCCAGCAACGCGGCCTTTTTACGG
TTCCTGGCCTTTTGCTGGCCTTTTGCTCACATGTTCTTTCCTGCGTTATCCCCTGATTCTGTGGATAACC
GTATTACCGCCTTTGAGTGAGCTGATACCGCTCGCCGCAGCCGAACGACCGAGCGCAGCGAGTCAGTGAG
CGAGGAAGCGGAAGAGCGCCCAATACGCAAACCGCCTCTCCCCGCGCGTTGGCCGATTCATTAATGCAGC
TGGCACGACAGGTTTCCCGACTGGAAAGCGGGCAGTGAGCGCAACGCAATTAATGTGAGTTAGCTCACTC
ATTAGGCACCCCAGGCTTTACACTTTATGCTTCCGGCTCGTATGTTGTGTGGAATTGTGAGCGGATAACA
ATTTCACACAGGAAACAGCTATGACCATGATTACGCCAAGCGCGCAATTAACCCTCACTAAAGGGAACAA
AAGCTGGAGCTCATAGCTTCAAAATGTTTCTACTCCTTTTTTACTCTTCCAGATTTTCTCGGACTCCGCG
CATCGCCGTACCACTTCAAAACACCCAAGCACAGCATACTAAATTTCCCCTCTTTCTTCCTCTAGGGTGT
CGTTAATTACCCGTACTAAAGGTTTGGAAAAGAAAAAAGAGACCGCCTCGTTTCTTTTTCTTCGTCGAAA
AAGGCAATAAAAATTTTTATCACGTTTCTTTTTCTTGAAAATTTTTTTTTTGATTTTTTTCTCTTTCGAT
GACCTCCCATTGATATTTAAGTTAATAAACGGTCTTCAATTTCTCAAGTTTCAGTTTCATTTTTCTTGTT
CTATTACAACTTTTTTTACTTCTTGCTCATTAGAAAGAAAGCATAGCAATCTAATCTAAGTTTTCTAGAA
CTAGTGGATCCATGCAAGCTGTTGTTACTCAAGAACCATCTGTTACTGTTTCTCCAGGTGGTACTGTTAT
CTTGACTTGTGGTTCTGGTACTGGTGCTGTTACTTCTGGTCACTACGCTAACTGGTTCCAACAAAAGCCA
GGTCAAGCTCCAAGAGCTTTGATCTTCGACACTGACAAGAAGTACTCTTGGACTCCAGGTAGATTCTCTG
GTTCTTTGTTGGGTGCTAAGGCTGCTTTGACTATCTCTGACGCTCAACCAGAAGACGAAGCTGAATACTA
CTGTTCTTTGTCTGACGTTGACGGTTACTTGTTCGGTGGTGGTACTCAATTGACTGTTTTGTCTGGTGGT
GGTGGTTCTGGTGGTGGTGGTTCTGGTGGTGGTGGTTCTGGTGGTGGTGGTTCTCAAGCTGTTGTTACTC
AAGAACCATCTGTTACTGTTTCTCCAGGTGGTACTGTTATCTTGACTTGTGGTTCTGGTACTGGTGCTGT
TACTTCTGGTCACTACGCTAACTGGTTCCAACAAAAGCCAGGTCAAGCTCCAAGAGCTTTGATCTTCGAC
ACTGACAAGAAGTACTCTTGGACTCCAGGTAGATTCTCTGGTTCTTTGTTGGGTGCTAAGGCTGCTTTGA
CTATCTCTGACGCTCAACCAGAAGACGAAGCTGAATACTACTGTTCTTTGTCTGACGTTGACGGTTACTT
GTTCGGTGGTGGTACTCAATTGACTGTTTTGTCTGAGCAGAAGCTGATCAGCGAGGAGGACCTGGAGCAG
AAGCTGATCAGCGAGGAGGACCTGGCGGGTGCGGGTGCGGGTCGCCCCGGGCTGCAGGAATTCGATATCA
AGCTTATCGATACCGTCGACCTCGAGGGGGGGCCCGGTACCCAATTCGCCCTATAGTGAGTCGTATTACG
CGCGCTCACTGGCCGTCGTTTTACAACGTCGTGACTGGGAAAACCCTGGCGTTACCCAACTTAATCGCCT
TGCAGCACATCCCCCTTTCGCCAGCTGGCGTAATAGCGAAGAGGCCCGCACCGATCGCCCTTCCCAACAG
TTGCGCAGCCTGAATGGCGAATGG
[124 nt withheld, positions 4645-4768]
C
[91 nt withheld, positions 4770-4860]
A
[49 nt withheld, positions 4862-4910]
CCTTTGACGTTGGAGTCCACGTTCTTT
[37 nt withheld, positions 4938-4974]
ACCCTATCTCGGTCTATTCTTTTGATTTATAAGGGATTTTGCCGATTTCGGCCTATTGGTTAAAAAATGA
GCTGATTTAACAAAAATTTAACGCGAATTTTAACAAAATATTAACGCTTACAATTTCCTGATGCGGTATT
TTCTCCTTACGCATCTGTGCGGTATTTCACACCGCATAGATCCGTCGAGTTCAAGAGAAAAAAAAAGAAA
AAGCAAAAAGAAAAAAGGAAAGCGCGCCTCGTTCAGAATGACACGTATAGAATGATGCATTACCTTGTCA
TCTTCAGTATCATACTGTTCGTATACATACTTACTGACATTCATAGGTATACATATATACACATGTATAT
ATATCGTATGCTGCAGCTTTAAATAATCGGTGTCACTACATAAGAACACCTTTGGTGGAGGGAACATCGT
TGGTACCATTGGGCGAGGTGGCTTCTCTTATGGCAACCGCAAGAGCCTTGAACGCACTCTCACTACGGTG
ATGATCATTCTTGCCTCGCAGACAATCAACGTGGAGGGTAATTCTGCTAGCCTCTGCAAAGCTTTCAAGA
AAATGCGGGATCATCTCGCAAGAGAGATCTCCTACTTTCTCCCTTTGCAAACCAAGTTCGACAACTGCGT
ACGGCCTGTTCGAAAGATCTACCACCGCTCTGGAAAGTGCCTCATCCAAAGGCGCAAATCCTGATCCAAA
CCTTTTTACTCCACGCACGGCCCCTAGGGCCTCTTTAAAAGCTTGACCGAGAGCAATCCCGCAGTCTTCA
GTGGTGTGATGGTCGTCTATGTGTAAGTCACCAATGCACTCAACGATTAGCGACCAGCCGGAATGCTTGG
CCAGAGCATGTATCATATGGTCCAGAAACCCTATACCTGTGTGGACGTTAATCACTTGCGATTGTGTGGC
CTGTTCTGCTACTGCTTCTGCCTCTTTTTCTGGGAAGATCGAGTGCTCTATCGCTAGGGGACCACCCTTT
AAAGAGATCGCAATCTGAATCTTGGTTTCATTTGTAATACGCTTTACTAGGGCTTTCTGCTCTGTCATCT
TTGCCTTCGTTTATCTTGCCTGCTCATTTTTTAGTATATTCTTCGAAGAAATCACATTACTTTATATAAT
GTATAATTCATTATGTGATAATGCCAATCGCTAAGAAAAAAAAAGAGTCATCCGCTAGGTGG
Features (pLannotate 1.2.2; 23 found; start..end, strand, type, name):
    104..184     +  CDS            MRM1 (fragment): MRM1_YEAST - Also known as PET56 From Saccharomyces cerevisiae (strain ATCC 204508 / S288c) (Baker's yeast).
    185..234     -  misc_feature   bom (fragment): basis of mobility region from pBR322
    336..371     -  CDS            rop (fragment): Rop protein, which maintains plasmids at low copy number; rop
    446..949     +  misc_feature   CEN/ARS: S. cerevisiae CEN6 centromere fused to an autonomously replicating sequence
    979..1083    +  promoter       AmpR promoter: bla
   1084..1944    +  CDS            AmpR: β-lactamase; bla; confers resistance to ampicillin, carbenicillin, and related antibiotics
   2115..2703    +  rep_origin     ori: high-copy-number ColE1/pMB1/pBR322/pUC origin of replication
   2886..2978    +  CDS            lacI (fragment): lac repressor; lacI; The lac repressor binds to the lac operator to inhibit transcription in E. coli. This inhibition can be relieved by adding lactose or isopropyl-β-D-thiogalactopyranoside (IPTG).
   2991..3012    +  protein_bind   CAP binding site: CAP binding activates transcription in the presence of cAMP. E. coli catabolite activator protein
   3027..3057    +  promoter       lac promoter: promoter for the E. coli lac operon
   3065..3081    +  protein_bind   lac operator: The lac repressor binds to the lac operator to inhibit transcription in E. coli. This inhibition can be relieved by adding lactose or isopropyl-β-D-thiogalactopyranoside (IPTG). lac repressor encoded by lacI
   3126..3144    +  promoter       T3 promoter: promoter for bacteriophage T3 RNA polymerase
   3162..3560    +  promoter       TEF1 promoter: S. cerevisiae TEF1; promoter for EF-1α
   3564..3581    +  misc_feature   MCS (fragment): pBluescript multiple cloning site
   3585..3911    +  CDS            LV1C_MOUSE: Experimental evidence at protein level: Swiss-Prot protein existence level 1. From Mus musculus (Mouse).
   3975..4301    +  CDS            LV1C_MOUSE: Experimental evidence at protein level: Swiss-Prot protein existence level 1. From Mus musculus (Mouse).
   4385..4451    +  misc_feature   MCS (fragment): pBluescript multiple cloning site
   4460..4478    -  promoter       T7 promoter: promoter for bacteriophage T7 RNA polymerase
   4486..4641    +  CDS            lacZα (fragment): LacZα fragment of β-galactosidase; lacZ fragment
   4645..5073    +  rep_origin     f1 ori (sequence partly withheld): f1 bacteriophage origin of replication; arrow indicates direction of (+) strand synthesis
   5101..5152    -  misc_feature   bom (fragment): basis of mobility region from pBR322
   5360..6022    -  CDS            HIS3: imidazoleglycerol-phosphate dehydratase, required for histidine biosynthesis; S. cerevisiae HIS3; yeast auxotrophic marker
   6023..54      -  promoter       HIS3 promoter (across the origin): S. cerevisiae HIS3
