[The description below was written by a language model from this plasmid's Addgene catalogue record and pLannotate feature annotations shown in this document.]
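Description:
pRS413-TEF1pr-NFAPoptim is a yeast–E. coli shuttle vector built on the pRS413 backbone and supplied as an empty tagging backbone for expressing proteins of interest in Saccharomyces cerevisiae with an N-terminal fluorogen-activating protein (FAP) tag. In yeast it is maintained as a low-copy centromeric plasmid through its CEN6/ARS element and is selected by histidine prototrophy through the HIS3 marker and its native promoter. In bacteria it replicates from a ColE1/pUC-type origin under ampicillin selection (AmpR), and it keeps the f1 origin. It also carries pBluescript-derived remnants typical of the pRS series, including lac promoter/operator elements, a lacZα fragment and flanking T3 and T7 promoters.

The expression cassette is driven by the constitutive S. cerevisiae TEF1 promoter. Directly downstream lies the FAPoptim-MYC-linker sequence, which the depositor cloned between the BamHI and SmaI sites of pRS413-TEF1pr. The annotation software detects this region as two tandem segments, each resembling a mouse immunoglobulin lambda light-chain variable domain, which fits the antibody-fragment origin of FAP tags. The catalogue describes the coding sequence as optimized for yeast expression and followed by a 2xMYC epitope, although the MYC tag and linker are not separately annotated in the feature table. Remaining multiple-cloning-site sequence after the tag provides the position for inserting a gene of interest in frame. No yeast transcription terminator is annotated downstream of the cassette.

FAP tags become fluorescent only when they bind a cognate fluorogen dye. According to the associated publication, the optimized tag is intended for quantitative protein trafficking and colocalization studies in yeast, and the MYC epitope should allow immunodetection of the fusion.
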