Addgene plasmid #221093: pRS413-TEF1pr-NFAPoptim
Purpose: (Empty Backbone) FAP insert for N-terminally tagging genes of interest (optimized FAP for yeast expression + 2xMYC tag)
Depositing lab: Allyson O’Donnell. Depositing organization: University of Pittsburgh (University, School of Medicine, and Cancer Institute). Publication: Optimization of the fluorogen-activating protein tag for quantitative protein trafficking and colocalization studies in S. cerevisiae. Oppenheimer KG, Hager NA, McAtee CK, Filiztekin E, Shang C, Warnick JA, Bruchez MP, Brodsky JL, Prosser DC, Kwiatkowski AV, O'Donnell AF. Mol Biol Cell. 2024 Jul 1;35(7):mr5. doi: 10.1091/mbc.E24-04-0174. Epub 2024 May 29. PubMed 38809589.
Backbone
  Vector backbone: pRS413
  Vector type: Yeast Expression
  Selectable markers: HIS3
Growth in bacteria
  Bacterial resistance: Ampicillin, 100 μg/mL
  Growth temperature: 37°C
  Growth strain: DH5alpha
  Copy number: Low Copy
Gene/Insert
  Gene/Insert name: None
Terms and licenses: Academic/Nonprofit Terms; Industry Terms: Not Available to Industry
Depositor comments: The FAPoptim-MYC-Linker sequence was cloned into the BamHI and SmaI sites of the pRS413-TEF1pr plasmid.
How to cite: pRS413-TEF1pr-NFAPoptim was a gift from Allyson O’Donnell (Addgene plasmid # 221093 ; http://n2t.net/addgene:221093 ; RRID:Addgene_221093)
